Addgene plasmid #220701: AiP2063 - pAAV-AiE2619m-minBG-SYFP2-WPRE-BGHpA
Purpose: AiE2619m is an enhancer sequence, designed to drive AAV-mediated transgene expression in specific populations of brain cells
Depositing lab: Allen Institute for Brain Science & Bosiljka Tasic. Depositing organization: Allen Institute. Publication: A suite of enhancer AAVs and transgenic mouse lines for genetic access to cortical cell types. Ben-Simon Y, Hooper M, Narayan S, Daigle TL, Dwivedi D, Way SW, Oster A, Stafford DA, Mich JK, Taormina MJ, Martinez RA, Opitz-Araya X, Roth JR, Alexander JR, Allen S, Amster A, Arbuckle J, Ayala A, Baker PM, Bakken TE, Barcelli T, Barta S, Bendrick J, Bertagnolli D, Bielstein C, Bishwakarma P, Bowlus J, Boyer G, Brouner K, Casian B, Casper T, Chakka AB, Chakrabarty R, Chance RK, Chavan S, Clark M, Colbert K, Collman F, Daniel S, Departee M, DiValentin P, Donadio N, Dotson N, Egdorf T, Fliss T, Gabitto M, Garcia J, Gary A, Gasperini M, Gloe J, Goldy J, Gore BB, Graybuck L, Greisman N, Haeseleer F, Halterman C, Haradon Z, Hastings SD, Helback O, Ho W, Hockemeyer D, Huang C, Huff S, Hunker A, Johansen N, Jones D, Juneau Z, Kalmbach B, Kannan M, Khem S, Kussick E, Kutsal R, Larsen R, Lee C, Lee AY, Leibly M, Lenz GH, Li S, Liang E, Lusk N, Madigan Z, Malloy J, Malone J, McCue R, Melchor J, Mollenkopf T, Moosman S, Morin E, Newman D, Ng L, Ngo K, Omstead V, Otto S, Oyama A, Pena N, Pham T, Phillips E, Pom CA, Potekhina L, Ransford S, Ray PL, Rette D, Reynoldson C, Rimorin C, Rocha D, Ruiz A, Sanchez REA, Sawyer L, Sedeno-Cortes A, Sevigny JP, Shapovalova N, Shepard N, Shulga L, Sigler AR, Siverts L, Soliman S, Somasundaram S, Staats B, Stewart K, Szelenyi E, Tieu M, Trader C, Tran A, van Velthoven CTJ, Walker M, Wang Y, Weed N, Wirthlin M, Wood T, Wynalda B, Yao Z, Zhou T, Ariza J, Dee N, Reding M, Ronellenfitch K, Mufti S, Sunkin SM, Smith KA, Esposito L, Waters J, Thyagarajan B, Yao S, Lein ES, Zeng H, Levi BP, Ngai J, Ting JT, Tasic B. Cell. 2025 May 16:S0092-8674(25)00513-6. doi: 10.1016/j.cell.2025.05.002. PubMed 40403729.
Backbone
  Vector backbone: pAAV2
  Vector type: AAV
Growth in bacteria
  Bacterial resistance: Ampicillin, 100 μg/mL
  Growth temperature: 37°C
  Growth strain: NEB Stable
  Copy number: High Copy
Gene/Insert
  Gene/Insert name: SYFP2
  Species: Synthetic
  Promoter: minBG
  Cloning method: Gibson Cloning
Terms and licenses: Academic/Nonprofit Terms; Industry Terms: Not Available to Industry
Depositor comments: 5' Cloning Site: MluI (not destroyed), 3' Cloning Site: SgrAI (not destroyed). Please visit https://doi.org/10.1101/2024.06.10.597244 for bioRxiv preprint.
How to cite: AiP2063 - pAAV-AiE2619m-minBG-SYFP2-WPRE-BGHpA was a gift from Allen Institute for Brain Science & Bosiljka Tasic (Addgene plasmid # 220701 ; http://n2t.net/addgene:220701 ; RRID:Addgene_220701)
