[The description below was written by a language model from this plasmid's Addgene catalogue record and pLannotate feature annotations shown in this document.]
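Description:
AiP2063 - pAAV-AiE2619m-minBG-SYFP2-WPRE-BGHpA is an AAV transfer (genome) plasmid built on a pAAV2 backbone and used to produce recombinant adeno-associated virus carrying an enhancer-driven fluorescent reporter. In bacteria it is maintained through a high-copy ColE1/pUC-type origin and selected with ampicillin via the bla gene and its own promoter. The backbone also carries an f1 phage origin and small remnants of pBR322 bom and rop sequences. The record lists a recombination-deficient strain for propagation, which is common for plasmids with repeat-rich ITRs.

The payload lies between AAV2 inverted terminal repeats, which are the cis elements needed for replication and packaging of the genome into capsids. The right ITR is annotated in full, while only short fragments of the left ITR were detected. Within this cassette, the AiE2619m enhancer is placed upstream of the minBG minimal promoter, which has little activity on its own, so expression depends on where the enhancer is active. Neither the enhancer nor minBG is annotated in the feature table, but they presumably occupy the unannotated region upstream of the reporter. The depositor notes that MluI and SgrAI cloning sites were retained, and that assembly was by Gibson cloning. The reporter is SYFP2, a rapidly maturing monomeric yellow fluorescent protein derived from Aequorea victoria. It is followed by a WPRE, annotated as two fragments, which enhances transcript stability and expression, and by the bovine growth hormone polyadenylation signal.

The construct belongs to a collection of enhancer AAVs for genetic access to cortical cell types. It is intended to label specific brain cell populations with yellow fluorescence after viral delivery. The record does not state which population AiE2619m targets.
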