Features (pLannotate 1.2.2; 14 found; start..end, strand, type, name):
     12..39      +  repeat_region  AAV2 ITR (fragment): inverted terminal repeat of adeno-associated virus serotype 2 inverted
     68..95      +  repeat_region  AAV2 ITR (fragment): inverted terminal repeat of adeno-associated virus serotype 2 inverted
   1687..2403    +  CDS            SYFP2: SYFP2 is a basic (constitutively fluorescent) yellow fluorescent protein published in 2006, derived from Aequorea victoria. It is reported to be a very rapidly-maturing monomer with moderate acid sensitivity.
   2443..2600    +  misc_feature   WPRE (fragment): woodchuck hepatitis virus posttranscriptional regulatory element
   2606..2686    +  misc_feature   WPRE (fragment): woodchuck hepatitis virus posttranscriptional regulatory element
   2703..2814    +  polyA_signal   bGH poly(A) signal: bovine growth hormone polyadenylation signal
   2932..3072    +  repeat_region  AAV2 ITR: inverted terminal repeat of adeno-associated virus serotype 2 inverted
   3077..3128    -  misc_feature   bom (fragment): basis of mobility region from pBR322
   3147..3602    +  rep_origin     f1 ori (sequence partly withheld): f1 bacteriophage origin of replication; arrow indicates direction of (+) strand synthesis
   3603..3652    -  misc_feature   bom (fragment): basis of mobility region from pBR322
   3754..3789    -  CDS            rop (fragment): Rop protein, which maintains plasmids at low copy number; rop
   3884..3988    +  promoter       AmpR promoter: bla
   3989..4849    +  CDS            AmpR: β-lactamase; bla; confers resistance to ampicillin, carbenicillin, and related antibiotics
   5020..5608    +  rep_origin     ori: high-copy-number ColE1/pMB1/pBR322/pUC origin of replication
>Addgene plasmid #220701 | AiP2063 - pAAV-AiE2619m-minBG-SYFP2-WPRE-BGHpA | addgene full sequence | sequence record 462028 | Addgene NGS Result
CCTGCAGGCAGCTGCGCGCTCGCTCGCTCACTGAGGCCGCCCGGGCGTCGGGCGACCTTTGGTCGCCCGG
CCTCAGTGAGCGAGCGAGCGCGCAGAGAGGGAGTGGCCAACTCCATCACTAGGGGTTCCTGCGGCCGCAC
GCGTAACTTTCCTCCTGGCTCCCCATAAAGAGGGTAGAAACAATATAATTCGTTTCTTCATCTGGTCATG
CATTCCCAGTGACCACACTCACAGCAATTTAAATTAGTCAACTGGGCTTTGACAAATAGATGTATTCTCA
ATGGGCATCTTCAAAATTCCAGTGGAGAGAAAATCGACTAGGCCTAAAACTATAAGCTTAATGGAATTTG
CTGAGAATACGCAGCAGTTTTCTTCGGTTCAGGCCAACATGTTCCTTGGTGTTTTATGCAAGAGCTGTTA
CTGCAGTCACACCGAAGGGAAGATTCAACGAGAATGGGAAATTATGAGAAATGCCCACACTTCCTATTTC
CTATATCTATTTTAGTTGGTGGCAATTACAATTTACTACGCAACACTCAAAATATAAACGGCACTATGTG
AAAGGATATAACAGTGACAGATTTGCAGCCTCAAAGCGTGACTTCAAAATATTGGTGCCGAAAAGGTTTC
CTGTTCCGGAAGGCAGTTGAGACTACAAAGCCCACGCAGGTGAAGGCGCTGGCAGGAGCGAGTGCTCTGC
GTACCCTGGATGTTGAGCAAAGCTGTGCAGGGTAGATGGGAGGCGCCGCCCGGCCCCATATGGAGCCGAC
CTTCCGTGCCAATCGCACTATGCTATGGCACACACAGCGAGCTGAGCGAGGAAATCCTGCGAAGCAGGGA
AACTGAGAGCATAAGGCCCGGAGTTGAAAATCAAGAAGGAAAGCCAAGAGTTTGAGGGAAATGCAGAGGC
AGGGTTATGTGAGGAGAACATGCCAGTGTCCTGTCTCTTTAGCCCTGTCCACCCTAGTACTAGTCCTTGG
CCTAGTACTAGGCTTGAATCAGCAGGGCCTGGCATGCCTCTGAAGTCAGCTGGTTTCAGCCAGTAAGAAC
CACTGCAGAAAGCCCGAGATTGAGCCCGGAAGAGGTCTGTTTCTTCCCTCGCTCTTATCTACAGCATGGC
GCAGTTCACGACCCTCAGTGATGAGATGGTCTTTAATGCTCCTCCCCGACATACTCCTTGCTCTGACGCT
GATTCTGAGATGGAGAATGGCCTCCCACCAGTCTGAGCACAAGGGTGTGGCGTCACCCGCAGGCTTGTTC
CCCTTAACTCTGCTCACTTCTTTGTATTCCGTCATTTCATTAAATGCTCAGGAAAAAGCCTGTCTGTGAT
CCTGACTCATACAGAGAATTACAAGGTCCCCTACTCAGTCTCAAGGAGCATGATTAAGAACACAATTGAA
AGTCTCCAGGGCTGCAGGGATAGTGCAGGGGGGTGGAGGTGGCAGCGGGGTTTCAGGGAAGACAGGCTCC
TTGTTCTCTTGCACTTGCACCAGTCTTCGATCCTTTGAGCATTTGTACTTTAACCAGTGCCTCTGGTGTT
CCTGCACACTTGCAGACAGGTGGGAAGCCAGTGCCCCCACGCCGGCGGAGCTCGGGCTGGGCATAAAAGT
CAGGGCAGAGCCATCTATTGCTTACATTTGCTTCTGGGATCCAGATCTTTCGAAGCTAGCGCTACCGGTC
GCCACCATGGTGAGCAAGGGCGAGGAGCTGTTCACCGGGGTGGTGCCCATCCTGGTCGAGCTGGACGGCG
ACGTAAACGGCCACAAGTTCAGCGTGTCCGGCGAGGGCGAGGGCGATGCCACCTACGGCAAGCTGACCCT
GAAGCTGATCTGCACCACCGGCAAGCTGCCCGTGCCCTGGCCCACCCTCGTGACCACCCTGGGCTACGGC
GTGCAGTGCTTCGCCCGCTACCCCGACCACATGAAGCAGCACGACTTCTTCAAGTCCGCCATGCCCGAAG
GCTACGTCCAGGAGCGCACCATCTTCTTCAAGGACGACGGCAACTACAAGACCCGCGCCGAGGTGAAGTT
CGAGGGCGACACCCTGGTGAACCGCATCGAGCTGAAGGGCATCGACTTCAAGGAGGACGGCAACATCCTG
GGGCACAAGCTGGAGTACAACTACAACAGCCACAACGTCTATATCACCGCCGACAAGCAGAAGAACGGCA
TCAAGGCCAACTTCAAGATCCGCCACAACATCGAGGACGGCGGCGTGCAGCTCGCCGACCACTACCAGCA
GAACACCCCCATCGGCGACGGCCCCGTGCTGCTGCCCGACAACCACTACCTGAGCTACCAGTCCAAGCTG
AGCAAAGACCCCAACGAGAAGCGCGATCACATGGTCCTGCTGGAGTTCGTGACCGCCGCCGGGATCACTC
TCGGCATGGACGAGCTGTACAAGTAAGTCGACGGCGCGCCGCGGCCGCGAATTCGATATCATAATCAACC
TCTGGATTACAAAATTTGTGAAAGATTGACTGGTATTCTTAACTATGTTGCTCCTTTTACGCTATGTGGA
TACGCTGCTTTAATGCCTTTGTATCATGCTATTGCTTCCCGTATGGCTTTCATTTTCTCCTCCTTGTATA
AATCCTGGTTAGTTCTTGCCACGGCGGAACTCATCGCCGCCTGCCTTGCCCGCTGCTGGACAGGGGCTCG
GCTGTTGGGCACTGACAATTCCGTGGCTCGAGAGATCTTCGACTGTGCCTTCTAGTTGCCAGCCATCTGT
TGTTTGCCCCTCCCCCGTGCCTTCCTTGACCCTGGAAGGTGCCACTCCCACTGTCCTTTCCTAATAAAAT
GAGGAAATTGCATCGCATTGTCTGAGTAGGTGTCATTCTATTCTGGGGGGTGGGGTGGGGCAGGACAGCA
AGGGGGAGGATTGGGAAGACAATAGCAGGCATGAGATCTCACGTGCGGACCGAGCGGCCGCAGGAACCCC
TAGTGATGGAGTTGGCCACTCCCTCTCTGCGCGCTCGCTCGCTCACTGAGGCCGGGCGACCAAAGGTCGC
CCGACGCCCGGGCTTTGCCCGGGCGGCCTCAGTGAGCGAGCGAGCGCGCAGCTGCCTGCAGGGGCGCCTG
ATGCGGTATTTTCTCCTTACGCATCTGTGCGGTATTTCACACCGCATA
[95 nt withheld, positions 3129-3223]
T
[46 nt withheld, positions 3225-3270]
C
[141 nt withheld, positions 3272-3412]
CCTTTGACGTTGGAGTCCACGTTCTTT
[37 nt withheld, positions 3440-3476]
ACTCTATCTCGGGCTATTCTTTTGATTTATAAGGGATTTTGCCGATTTCGGTCTATTGGTTAAAAAATGA
GCTGATTTAACAAAAATTTAACGCGAATTTTAACAAAATATTAACGTTTACAATTTTATGGTGCACTCTC
AGTACAATCTGCTCTGATGCCGCATAGTTAAGCCAGCCCCGACACCCGCCAACACCCGCTGACGCGCCCT
GACGGGCTTGTCTGCTCCCGGCATCCGCTTACAGACAAGCTGTGACCGTCTCCGGGAGCTGCATGTGTCA
GAGGTTTTCACCGTCATCACCGAAACGCGCGAGACGAAAGGGCCTCGTGATACGCCTATTTTTATAGGTT
AATGTCATGATAATAATGGTTTCTTAGACGTCAGGTGGCACTTTTCGGGGAAATGTGCGCGGAACCCCTA
TTTGTTTATTTTTCTAAATACATTCAAATATGTATCCGCTCATGAGACAATAACCCTGATAAATGCTTCA
ATAATATTGAAAAAGGAAGAGTATGAGTATTCAACATTTCCGTGTCGCCCTTATTCCCTTTTTTGCGGCA
TTTTGCCTTCCTGTTTTTGCTCACCCAGAAACGCTGGTGAAAGTAAAAGATGCTGAAGATCAGTTGGGTG
CACGAGTGGGTTACATCGAACTGGATCTCAACAGCGGTAAGATCCTTGAGAGTTTTCGCCCCGAAGAACG
TTTTCCAATGATGAGCACTTTTAAAGTTCTGCTATGTGGCGCGGTATTATCCCGTATTGACGCCGGGCAA
GAGCAACTCGGTCGCCGCATACACTATTCTCAGAATGACTTGGTTGAGTACTCACCAGTCACAGAAAAGC
ATCTTACGGATGGCATGACAGTAAGAGAATTATGCAGTGCTGCCATAACCATGAGTGATAACACTGCGGC
CAACTTACTTCTGACAACGATCGGAGGACCGAAGGAGCTAACCGCTTTTTTGCACAACATGGGGGATCAT
GTAACTCGCCTTGATCGTTGGGAACCGGAGCTGAATGAAGCCATACCAAACGACGAGCGTGACACCACGA
TGCCTGTAGCAATGGCAACAACGTTGCGCAAACTATTAACTGGCGAACTACTTACTCTAGCTTCCCGGCA
ACAATTAATAGACTGGATGGAGGCGGATAAAGTTGCAGGACCACTTCTGCGCTCGGCCCTTCCGGCTGGC
TGGTTTATTGCTGATAAATCTGGAGCCGGTGAGCGTGGGTCTCGCGGTATCATTGCAGCACTGGGGCCAG
ATGGTAAGCCCTCCCGTATCGTAGTTATCTACACGACGGGGAGTCAGGCAACTATGGATGAACGAAATAG
ACAGATCGCTGAGATAGGTGCCTCACTGATTAAGCATTGGTAACTGTCAGACCAAGTTTACTCATATATA
CTTTAGATTGATTTAAAACTTCATTTTTAATTTAAAAGGATCTAGGTGAAGATCCTTTTTGATAATCTCA
TGACCAAAATCCCTTAACGTGAGTTTTCGTTCCACTGAGCGTCAGACCCCGTAGAAAAGATCAAAGGATC
TTCTTGAGATCCTTTTTTTCTGCGCGTAATCTGCTGCTTGCAAACAAAAAAACCACCGCTACCAGCGGTG
GTTTGTTTGCCGGATCAAGAGCTACCAACTCTTTTTCCGAAGGTAACTGGCTTCAGCAGAGCGCAGATAC
CAAATACTGTTCTTCTAGTGTAGCCGTAGTTAGGCCACCACTTCAAGAACTCTGTAGCACCGCCTACATA
CCTCGCTCTGCTAATCCTGTTACCAGTGGCTGCTGCCAGTGGCGATAAGTCGTGTCTTACCGGGTTGGAC
TCAAGACGATAGTTACCGGATAAGGCGCAGCGGTCGGGCTGAACGGGGGGTTCGTGCACACAGCCCAGCT
TGGAGCGAACGACCTACACCGAACTGAGATACCTACAGCGTGAGCTATGAGAAAGCGCCACGCTTCCCGA
AGGGAGAAAGGCGGACAGGTATCCGGTAAGCGGCAGGGTCGGAACAGGAGAGCGCACGAGGGAGCTTCCA
GGGGGAAACGCCTGGTATCTTTATAGTCCTGTCGGGTTTCGCCACCTCTGACTTGAGCGTCGATTTTTGT
GATGCTCGTCAGGGGGGCGGAGCCTATGGAAAAACGCCAGCAACGCGGCCTTTTTACGGTTCCTGGCCTT
TTGCTGGCCTTTTGCTCACATGT
